Addgene plasmid #175768: pHAGE-eGFP-TAX1BP1 SKICH (1-140D)
Purpose: Lentiviral vector expressing N-terminally tagged eGFP-TAX1BP1 SKICH (1-140D)
Depositing lab: Wade Harper. Depositing organization: Harvard Medical School. Publication: Quantitative proteomics reveals the selectivity of ubiquitin-binding autophagy receptors in the turnover of damaged lysosomes by lysophagy. Eapen VV, Swarup S, Hoyer MJ, Paulo JA, Harper JW. eLife. 2021 Sep 29;10. pii: 72328. doi: 10.7554/eLife.72328. PubMed 34585663.
Backbone
  Vector backbone: pHAGE-eGFP
  Vector type: Lentiviral
Growth in bacteria
  Bacterial resistance: Ampicillin, 100 μg/mL
  Growth temperature: 37°C
  Growth strain: NEB Stable
  Copy number: Unknown
Gene/Insert
  Gene/Insert name: TAX1BP1
  Species: H. sapiens (human)
  Mutation: SKICH (1-140D)
  Entrez Gene: TAX1BP1 (a.k.a. CALCOCO3, T6BP, TXBP151)
  Cloning method: Gateway Cloning
Terms and licenses: Academic/Nonprofit Terms; Industry Terms: Not Available to Industry
How to cite: pHAGE-eGFP-TAX1BP1 SKICH (1-140D) was a gift from Wade Harper (Addgene plasmid # 175768 ; http://n2t.net/addgene:175768 ; RRID:Addgene_175768)
