[The description below was written by a language model from this plasmid's Addgene catalogue record and pLannotate feature annotations shown in this document.]
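Description:
pHAGE-eGFP-TAX1BP1 SKICH (1-140D) is an HIV-1-based, self-inactivating lentiviral expression vector built on the pHAGE-eGFP backbone for delivering a GFP-tagged human TAX1BP1 variant into mammalian cells. In bacteria it is maintained through a high-copy ColE1/pUC-type origin and selected with ampicillin via the β-lactamase gene. The viral portion carries a truncated 5' LTR, the Ψ packaging signal with a gag fragment, the Rev response element, the cPPT/CTS, a WPRE and a ΔU3 3' LTR. These elements together allow packaging of the genomic RNA, Rev-dependent nuclear export, efficient nuclear import and integration, and enhanced transcript expression, while disabling LTR promoter activity after integration.

The payload is driven by the CMV enhancer/promoter, which transcribes EGFP fused in frame to the N-terminus of TAX1BP1 (also called T6BP or CALCOCO3). The TAX1BP1 sequence was introduced by Gateway recombination and is flanked by attB1 and attB2 sites. The mutation field reads "SKICH (1-140D)". Since the annotated TAX1BP1 fragment spans about 1.95 kb, far more than 140 codons, this most plausibly denotes deletion of the N-terminal SKICH domain (residues 1–140) rather than the isolated domain, although the record does not spell this out. Downstream, a mouse PGK promoter drives a blasticidin S deaminase gene with an SV40 polyadenylation signal, allowing blasticidin selection of transduced cells.

The associated study concerns ubiquitin-binding autophagy receptors in the turnover of damaged lysosomes (lysophagy). The construct is therefore suited to stable expression and fluorescence tracking of this TAX1BP1 domain mutant, for example to test the contribution of the SKICH region to receptor function.
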