Features (pLannotate 1.2.2; 30 found; start..end, strand, type, name):
    404..428     +  protein_bind   attB2: mutant version of attB; recombination site for the Gateway® BP reaction BP Clonase™
    430..2379    -  CDS            TAX1BP1 (fragment): TAXB1_HUMAN - Also known as T6BP. Experimental evidence at protein level: Swiss-Prot protein existence level 1. Inhibits TNF-induced apoptosis by mediating the TNFAIP3 anti- apoptotic activity. Degraded by caspase-3-like family proteins upon TNF-induced apoptosis. May also play a role in the pro-inflammatory cytokine IL-1 signaling cascade. From Homo sapiens (Human).
   2387..2405    -  protein_bind   attB1 (fragment): mutant version of attB; core recombination site for the Gateway® BP reaction BP Clonase™
   2422..3138    -  CDS            EGFP: EGFP is a basic (constitutively fluorescent) green fluorescent protein published in 1996, derived from Aequorea victoria. It is reported to be a rapidly-maturing weak dimer with moderate acid sensitivity.
   3224..3427    -  promoter       CMV promoter: human cytomegalovirus (CMV) immediate early promoter
   3428..3731    -  enhancer       CMV enhancer: human cytomegalovirus immediate early enhancer
   3783..3900    -  misc_feature   cPPT/CTS: central polypurine tract and central termination sequence of HIV-1
   3945..4045    -  CDS            Rev (fragment): human immunodeficiency virus 1 (HIV-1) Rev protein; rev; enhances nuclear export of unspliced and incompletely spliced viral mRNAs
   4422..4655    -  misc_feature   RRE: The Rev response element (RRE) of HIV-1 allows for Rev-dependent mRNA export from the nucleus to the cytoplasm.
   4830..5168    -  CDS            HIV-1 gag (fragment): gag protein from human immunodeficiency virus 1; gag
   5152..5277    -  misc_feature   HIV-1 Ψ: packaging signal of human immunodeficiency virus type 1
   5324..5581    -  LTR            5' LTR (truncated): truncated 5' long terminal repeat (LTR) from HIV-1
   5629..5958    -  CDS            nef (fragment): NEF_HV1BR - Experimental evidence at protein level: Swiss-Prot protein existence level 1. Extracellular Nef protein targets CD4(+) T-lymphocytes for apoptosis by interacting with CXCR4 surface receptors (PubMed:14990729). From Human immunodeficiency virus type 1 group M subtype B (isolate BRU/LAI) (HIV-1).
   6125..6208    -  polyA_signal   SV40 poly(A) signal (fragment): SV40 polyadenylation signal
   6242..6258    -  protein_bind   lac operator: The lac repressor binds to the lac operator to inhibit transcription in E. coli. This inhibition can be relieved by adding lactose or isopropyl-β-D-thiogalactopyranoside (IPTG). lac repressor encoded by lacI
   6266..6296    -  promoter       lac promoter: promoter for the E. coli lac operon
   6311..6332    -  protein_bind   CAP binding site: CAP binding activates transcription in the presence of cAMP. E. coli catabolite activator protein
   6345..6382    -  CDS            lacI (fragment): lac repressor; lacI; The lac repressor binds to the lac operator to inhibit transcription in E. coli. This inhibition can be relieved by adding lactose or isopropyl-β-D-thiogalactopyranoside (IPTG).
   6407..6500    -  rep_origin     SV40 ori (fragment): SV40 origin of replication
   6506..6560    -  CDS            lacI (fragment): lac repressor; lacI; The lac repressor binds to the lac operator to inhibit transcription in E. coli. This inhibition can be relieved by adding lactose or isopropyl-β-D-thiogalactopyranoside (IPTG).
   6743..7331    -  rep_origin     ori: high-copy-number ColE1/pMB1/pBR322/pUC origin of replication
   7502..8362    -  CDS            AmpR: β-lactamase; bla; confers resistance to ampicillin, carbenicillin, and related antibiotics
   8363..8467    -  promoter       AmpR promoter: bla
   8672..8905    -  LTR            3' LTR (ΔU3): self-inactivating 3' long terminal repeat (LTR) from HIV-1
   8907..8972    -  CDS            nef (fragment): NEF_HV1Z2 - Experimental evidence at protein level: Swiss-Prot protein existence level 1. Extracellular Nef protein targets CD4(+) T-lymphocytes for apoptosis by interacting with CXCR4 surface receptors. From Human immunodeficiency virus type 1 group M subtype D (isolate Z2/CDC-Z34) (HIV-1).
   8980..9568    -  misc_feature   WPRE: woodchuck hepatitis virus posttranscriptional regulatory element
   9594..9715    -  polyA_signal   SV40 poly(A) signal: SV40 polyadenylation signal
   9729..9756    -  CDS            BleoR (fragment): antibiotic-binding protein; Sh ble from Streptoalloteichus hindustanus; confers resistance to bleomycin, phleomycin, and Zeocin™
   9757..10155   -  CDS            BSD: blasticidin S deaminase; Aspergillus terreus BSD; confers resistance to blasticidin
  10179..385     -  promoter       PGK promoter (across the origin): mouse phosphoglycerate kinase 1 promoter
>Addgene plasmid #175768 | pHAGE-eGFP-TAX1BP1 SKICH (1-140D) | addgene full sequence | sequence record 346616 | Addgene NGS Result
CCCCTGAGCCCGCCCCCGGACCCACCCCTTCCCAGCCTCTGAGCCCAGAAAGCGAAGGAGCAAAGCTGCT
ATTGGCCGCTGCCCCAAAGGCCTACCCGCTTCCATTGCTCAGCGGTGCTGTCCATCTGCACGAGACTAGT
GAGACGTGCTACTTCCATTTGTCACGTCCTGCACGACGCGAGCTGCGGGGCGGGGGGGAACTTCCTGACT
AGGGGAGGAGTAGAAGGTGGCGCGAAGGGGCCACCAAAGAACGGAGCCGGTTGGCGCCTACCGGTGGATG
TGGAATGTGTGCGAGGCCAGAGGCCACTTGTGTAGCGCCAAGTGCCCAGCGGGGCTGCTAAAGCGCATGC
TCCAGACTGCCTTGGGAAAAGCGCCTCCCCTACCCGGTAGAATTCGTTATCGAACCACTTTGTACAAGAA
AGTTGGGTAGTCAAAATTTAGAACATTCTGATCAAAATGGGTCTGCACATGCCTTTCAAACACCTGCTGG
TCATAGTCAGGAGGGAACTGCTCGCTGCACATCGGGCACACCTTCCAGTGACTTTCAACATGTTCTTCAA
ATTTGCTCTGATCATAGTTAGGAGGAAACATTAACTCACAGAGGGGACACTTCTTGTGAACATCAAAGCT
GGAATCAAAGCAAAAGCCTGTCCCATGCCCACGTAAATGTTGACTTGGAGGATCAGGAGCAGTAGGCACA
TTCTCATCTTCTTTGCTATCCTCAGAGTCCTCTAAGCCATCAGGCCGACTAAAGTTTCGAGCAGGCTGGC
TGCAGACAACATTGTCTTCCAGTCCCCAAGAGGGGACTCTGACAGGTGGCCTTTGTATTTCATCTGGGTA
AAAAGCACCATCTGCTCCATCTCTTGTTTCCTGAGATGCATAAGGATTACCATATTGCAGAACTGGTTGT
GCATTTGACAATGTGAGAACATAACCATTTTGCTCTGAGCATGTTTTGAAACATTGAGGACTCTGGGAAT
TCTGACCTTCCATTTTCCTTTCTGCTGGATTTTCTAGACTCCTTTTAAGTTCTTTATAATTGTCCTGTAC
TTCAGCTAGTTCAAGTTTTACATTTTCAGCAATTTTCACTTGTTCTTTCCATTTCAGCTCCATTTTTGCA
AGTTCATCAGCATATTTATTGCATTTTGCTTTCTCATCCTGCAAGAGTTGTTTACATTTATTATACTTTT
CTGTTTTGTCAGCAATTTCTTTGGTCATTTCACAGACTTGCCCCTTTGTTACTATGTCAAAATCTGCCTC
TGCTGCAGAAGGTGATGGCTTTACATCTACAGTAGAGGCAGAAGTGGCTGGGTCTGTGTTTACTGAAGCA
TCATTCACTTTCTGCTGATTCCCCGTTTTCTTTGTGAAGACATTATTATTATTAGCTGATTGATCTGAAA
GTTTGTTTATTTGTTTTTGGAGCCTTTGGCATTCCTTAAATTTTTCTTTATAATGGTCTGCAGCCATCTG
AAGACGGAGTTTCAGATCTTCAACTTCTCTTCTTAGTTCGTGTTCCAGTGTATCAGTCTTGTCCTGATCT
TTTTTCATAGCATTTAGTTTAAGTTCTGCCACTGCATCAGCTAACTGCTTTTTCACTTTCTCGTTTTCCA
AGCGTGCAGTATGCAGGTCTGCCATCGTTCTGTCTCGTACGTTGACAGCATCACTGAGTTCTTTAGCCAG
AAAGACAACTTCTTGCCGAGTTGCCTGAACCTGTTCCTCTGCTTTACGAAGTTGCTCCTTTAAAAAACAA
GTATCTTCTTTACTTGAGGTTGTAAGCAGGAAAGTTCTTTGCAGATTTTCCTTTTCAGCCAAACATAACT
GCAGCCTGCCAATCTCTTCTTTGAAATGAGTAATCACGCTTTCTTTGTTCCCATCTAAATTTTTTAAAGT
CTGGACCTCTGACATAAGCTTGGTATTTTCTATTTCTGTATTCTTCAAATGTACCTTATAAAGTTCCTTT
TCATCCTTCTCTGTCTTCAACTGACATTCAAGTTGTTCTCTTTCATGTTGTGCCTTCTTGAGTTTGTCCT
TTAAACTGTCTAATTCGGTTTCTTTTTCAATTGCTTTATGTGTTACTGACACAATATCTTCCTCAAGCTG
ATGGGCTTTGGATGTAGCATCACTGAACCTCTTCTTAAACTCTTCATTTTCCATTTTTAAGCTTTGTGTT
ACTTCAGTAAGACCCTTTTGTTCTGCTTGCAGTTGGTCACATCTTTCTTTCTCATGGTTAAGTTCTCTTT
CCATTCTCCCAACTTGTTCTCGAAGTTGTGCTGTTTCTTTTTCCAGAACGGCAATTAACTTTAACAGTTC
TTCTTTTTCTTTCATGGTTTTCTCAATTTTCAACTCAAGAAGGCCTGCTTTTGTGGTCACCACTAACATG
GTGCCAGCTTTTTTGTACAAACTTGTTTGATAACCTCGAGCCTTGTACAGCTCGTCCATGCCGAGAGTGA
TCCCGGCGGCGGTCACGAACTCCAGCAGGACCATGTGATCGCGCTTCTCGTTGGGGTCTTTGCTCAGGGC
GGACTGGGTGCTCAGGTAGTGGTTGTCGGGCAGCAGCACGGGGCCGTCGCCGATGGGGGTGTTCTGCTGG
TAGTGGTCGGCGAGCTGCACGCTGCCGTCCTCGATGTTGTGGCGGATCTTGAAGTTCACCTTGATGCCGT
TCTTCTGCTTGTCGGCCATGATATAGACGTTGTGGCTGTTGTAGTTGTACTCCAGCTTGTGCCCCAGGAT
GTTGCCGTCCTCCTTGAAGTCGATGCCCTTCAGCTCGATGCGGTTCACCAGGGTGTCGCCCTCGAACTTC
ACCTCGGCGCGGGTCTTGTAGTTGCCGTCGTCCTTGAAGAAGATGGTGCGCTCCTGGACGTAGCCTTCGG
GCATGGCGGACTTGAAGAAGTCGTGCTGCTTCATGTGGTCGGGGTAGCGGCTGAAGCACTGCACGCCGTA
GGTCAGGGTGGTCACGAGGGTGGGCCAGGGCACGGGCAGCTTGCCGGTGGTGCAGATGAACTTCAGGGTC
AGCTTGCCGTAGGTGGCATCGCCCTCGCCCTCGCCGGACACGCTGAACTTGTGGCCGTTTACGTCGCCGT
CCAGCTCGACCAGGATGGGCACCACCCCGGTGAACAGCTCCTCGCCCTTGCTCACCATGGTGGCAGATCG
GCCGCCGGTGTCTTCTATGGAGGTCAAAACAGCGTGGATGGCGTCTCCAGGCGATCTGACGGTTCACTAA
ACGAGCTCTGCTTATATAGACCTCCCACCGTACACGCCTACCGCCCATTTGCGTCAATGGGGCGGAGTTG
TTACGACATTTTGGAAAGTCCCGTTGATTTTGGTGCCAAAACAAACTCCCATTGACGTCAATGGGGTGGA
GACTTGGAAATCCCCGTGAGTCAAACCGCTATCCACGCCCATTGATGTACTGCCAAAACCGCATCACCAT
GGTAATAGCGATGACTAATACGTAGATGTACTGCCAAGTAGGAAAGTCCCATAAGGTCATGTACTGGGCA
TAATGCCAGGCGGGCCATTTACCGTCATTGACGTCAATAGGGGGCGTACTTGGCATATGATACACTTGAT
GTACTGCCAAGTGGGCAGTTTACCGTAAATACTCCACCCATTGACGTCAATGGAAAGTCCCTATTGGCGT
TACTATGGGAACATACGTCATTATTGACGTCAATGGGCGGGGGTCGTTGGGCGGTCAGCCAGGCGGGCCA
TTTACCGTAAGTTATGTAACGCGGAACTCCACTAGTCCAAACTGGATCTCTGCTGTCCCTGTAATAAACC
CGAAAATTTTGAATTTTTGTAATTTGTTTTTGTAATTCTTTAGTTTGTATGTCTGTTGCTATTATGTCTA
CTATTCTTTCCCCTGCACTGTACCCCCCAATCCCCCCTTTTCTTTTAAAATTGTGGATGAATACTGCCAT
TTGTGAATTCGGCGATACCGTCGAGATCCGTTCACTAATCGAATGGATCTGTCTCTGTCTCTCTCTCCAC
CTTCTTCTTCTATTCCTTCGGGCCTGTCGGGTCCCCTCGGGGTTGGGAGGTGGGTCTGAAACGATAATGG
TGAATATCCCTGCCTAACTCTATTCACTATAGAAAGTACAGCAAAAACTATTCTTAAACCTACCAAGCCT
CCTACTATCATTATGAATAATTTTATATACCACAGCCAATTTGTTATGTTAAACCAATTCCACAAACTTG
CCCATTTATCTAATTCCAATAATTCTTGTTCATTCTTTTCTTGCTGGTTTTGCGATTCTTCAATTAAGGA
GTGTATTAAGCTTGTGTAATTGTTAATTTCTCTGTCCCACTCCATCCAGGTCGTGTGATTCCAAATCTGT
TCCAGAGATTTATTACTCCAACTAGCATTCCAAGGCACAGCAGTGGTGCAAATGAGTTTTCCAGAGCAAC
CCCAAATCCCCAGGAGCTGTTGATCCTTTAGGTATCTTTCCACAGCCAGGATTCTTGCCTGGAGCTGCTT
GATGCCCCAGACTGTGAGTTGCAACAGATGCTGTTGCGCCTCAATAGCCCTCAGCAAATTGTTCTGCTGC
TGCACTATACCAGACAATAATTGTCTGGCCTGTACCGTCAGCGTCATTGACGCTGCGCCCATAGTGCTTC
CTGCTGCTCCCAAGAACCCAAGGAACAAAGCTCCTATTCCCACTGCTCTTTTTTCTCTCTGCACCACTCT
TCTCTTTGCCTTGGTGGGTGCTACTCCTAATGGTTCAATTTTTACTACTTTATATTTATATAATTCACTT
CTCCAATTGTCCCTCATATCTCCTCCTCCAGGTCTGAAGATCAGCGGCCGGCCGCTTGCTGTGCGGTGGT
CTTACTTTTGTTTTGCTCTTCCTCTATCTTGTCTAAAGCTTCCTTGGTGTCTTTTATCTCTATCCTTTGA
TGCACACAATAGAGGGTTGCTACTGTATTATATAATGATCTAAGTTCTTCTGATCCTGTCTGAAGGGATG
GTTGTAGCTGTCCCAGTATTTGTCTACAGCCTTCTGATGTTTCTAACAGGCCAGGATTAACTGCGAATCG
TTCTAGCTCCCTGCTTGCCCATACTATATGTTTTAATTTATATTTTTTCTTTCCCCCTGGCCTTAACCGA
ATTTTTTCCCATCGCGATCTAATTCTCCCCCGCTTAATACTGACGCTCTCGCACCCATCTCTCTCCTTCT
AGCCTCCGCTAGTCAAAATTTTTGGCGTACTCACCAGTCGCCGCCCCTCGCCTCTTGCCGTGCGCGCTTC
AGCAAGCCGAGTCCTGCGTCGAGAGAGCTCCTCTGGTTTCCCTTTCGCTTTCAAGTCCCTGTTCGGGCGC
CACTGCTAGAGATTTTCCACACTGACTAAAAGGGTCTGAGGGATCTCTAGTTACCAGAGTCACACAACAG
ACGGGCACACACTACTTGAAGCACTCAAGGCAAGCTTTATTGAGGCTTAAGCAGTGGGTTCCCTAGTTAG
CCAGAGAGCTCCCAGGCTCAGATCTGGTCTAACCAGAGAGACCCAGTACAGGCAAAAAGCAGCTGCTTAT
ATGCAGGATCTGAGGGCTCGCCACTCCCCAGTCCCGCCCAGGCCACGCCTCCCTGGAAAGTCCCCAGCGG
AAAGTCCCTTGTAGCAAGCTCGATATCAGCAGTTCTTGAAGTACTCCGGATGCAGCTCTCGGGCCACGTG
ATGAAATGCTAGGCGGCTGTCAAACCTCCACTCTAACACTTCTCTCTCCGGGTCATCCATCCCATGCAGG
CTCACAGGGTGTAACAAGCTGGTGTTCTCTCCTTTATTGGCCTCTTCTACCTTATCTGGCTCAACTGGTA
CTAGCTTGTAGCACCATCCAAAGGTCAGTGGATATCTGACCCCTGGCCCTGGTGTGTAGTTCTGCTAATC
AGGGAAGTAGCCTTGTGTGTGGTAGATCCACAGATCAAGGATATCTTGTCTTCTTTGGGAGTGAATTAGC
CCTTCCAACTACTAAGTTTGTAGTACATATTTAACAAATACAATTTCTTTAAAATGAAAATAATTCAGAG
GAATCACAGGTTTAGAGTAAATGAAACCACAGGTAATTGGCAGTGGTAATAGGGTATGGGGTGGGAAGTT
TGGGATGATTTTGGTTAGCTTGAGTTATCCAGTTGATCCAGACATGATAAGATACATTGATGAGTTTGGA
CAAACCACAACTAGAATGCAGTGAAAAAAATGCTTTATTTGTGAAATTCGTAATCATGTCATAGCTGTTT
CCTGTGTGAAATTGTTATCCGCTCACAATTCCACACAACATACGAGCCGGAAGCATAAAGTGTAAAGCCT
GGGGTGCCTAATGAGTGAGCTAACTCACATTAATTGCGTTGCGCTCACTGCCCGCTTTCCAGTCGGGAAA
CCTGTCGTGCCACGGGGAGCTTTTTGCAAAAGCCTAGGCCTCCAAAAAAGCCTCCTCACTACTTCTGGAA
TAGCTCAGAGGCCGAGGCGGCCTCGGCCTCTGCATAAATAAAAAAAATTAGTCAGCCATGAGCTTGCTGC
ATTAATGAATCGGCCAACGCGCGGGGAGAGGCGGTTTGCGTATTGGGCGCTCTTCCGCTTCCTCGCTCAC
TGACTCGCTGCGCTCGGTCGTTCGGCTGCGGCGAGCGGTATCAGCTCACTCAAAGGCGGTAATACGGTTA
TCCACAGAATCAGGGGATAACGCAGGAAAGAACATGTGAGCAAAAGGCCAGCAAAAGGCCAGGAACCGTA
AAAAGGCCGCGTTGCTGGCGTTTTTCCATAGGCTCCGCCCCCCTGACGAGCATCACAAAAATCGACGCTC
AAGTCAGAGGTGGCGAAACCCGACAGGACTATAAAGATACCAGGCGTTTCCCCCTGGAAGCTCCCTCGTG
CGCTCTCCTGTTCCGACCCTGCCGCTTACCGGATACCTGTCCGCCTTTCTCCCTTCGGGAAGCGTGGCGC
TTTCTCATAGCTCACGCTGTAGGTATCTCAGTTCGGTGTAGGTCGTTCGCTCCAAGCTGGGCTGTGTGCA
CGAACCCCCCGTTCAGCCCGACCGCTGCGCCTTATCCGGTAACTATCGTCTTGAGTCCAACCCGGTAAGA
CACGACTTATCGCCACTGGCAGCAGCCACTGGTAACAGGATTAGCAGAGCGAGGTATGTAGGCGGTGCTA
CAGAGTTCTTGAAGTGGTGGCCTAACTACGGCTACACTAGAAGAACAGTATTTGGTATCTGCGCTCTGCT
GAAGCCAGTTACCTTCGGAAAAAGAGTTGGTAGCTCTTGATCCGGCAAACAAACCACCGCTGGTAGCGGT
GGTTTTTTTGTTTGCAAGCAGCAGATTACGCGCAGAAAAAAAGGATCTCAAGAAGATCCTTTGATCTTTT
CTACGGGGTCTGACGCTCAGTGGAACGAAAACTCACGTTAAGGGATTTTGGTCATGAGATTATCAAAAAG
GATCTTCACCTAGATCCTTTTAAATTAAAAATGAAGTTTTAAATCAATCTAAAGTATATATGAGTAAACT
TGGTCTGACAGTTACCAATGCTTAATCAGTGAGGCACCTATCTCAGCGATCTGTCTATTTCGTTCATCCA
TAGTTGCCTGACTCCCCGTCGTGTAGATAACTACGATACGGGAGGGCTTACCATCTGGCCCCAGTGCTGC
AATGATACCGCGAGACCCACGCTCACCGGCTCCAGATTTATCAGCAATAAACCAGCCAGCCGGAAGGGCC
GAGCGCAGAAGTGGTCCTGCAACTTTATCCGCCTCCATCCAGTCTATTAATTGTTGCCGGGAAGCTAGAG
TAAGTAGTTCGCCAGTTAATAGTTTGCGCAACGTTGTTGCCATTGCTACAGGCATCGTGGTGTCACGCTC
GTCGTTTGGTATGGCTTCATTCAGCTCCGGTTCCCAACGATCAAGGCGAGTTACATGATCCCCCATGTTG
TGCAAAAAAGCGGTTAGCTCCTTCGGTCCTCCGATCGTTGTCAGAAGTAAGTTGGCCGCAGTGTTATCAC
TCATGGTTATGGCAGCACTGCATAATTCTCTTACTGTCATGCCATCCGTAAGATGCTTTTCTGTGACTGG
TGAGTACTCAACCAAGTCATTCTGAGAATAGTGTATGCGGCGACCGAGTTGCTCTTGCCCGGCGTCAACA
CGGGATAATACCGCGCCACATAGCAGAACTTTAAAAGTGCTCATCATTGGAAAACGTTCTTCGGGGCGAA
AACTCTCAAGGATCTTACCGCTGTTGAGATCCAGTTCGATGTAACCCACTCGTGCACCCAACTGATCTTC
AGCATCTTTTACTTTCACCAGCGTTTCTGGGTGAGCAAAAACAGGAAGGCAAAATGCCGCAAAAAAGGGA
ATAAGGGCGACACGGAAATGTTGAATACTCATACTCTTCCTTTTTCAATATTATTGAAGCATTTATCAGG
GTTATTGTCTCATGAGCGGATACATATTTGAATGTATTTAGAAAAATAAACAAATAGGGGTTCCGCGCAC
ATTTCCCCGAAAAGTGCCACCTGACGTCTAAGAAACCATTATTATCATGACATTAACCTATAAAAATAGG
CGTATCACGAGGCCCTTTCGTCTTCAAGAATGATCTAGCCCTTTCCTTAATTAACCCGGGCCTCTCACTC
TCTGATATTCATTTCTTTGCAAGTTATAAATACTGAATAATAAGATGACATGAACTACTACTGCTAGAGA
TTTTCCACACTGACTAAAAGGGTCTGAGGGATCTCTAGTTACCAGAGTCACACAACAGACGGGCACACAC
TACTTGAAGCACTCAAGGCAAGCTTTATTGAGGCTTAAGCAGTGGGTTCCCTAGTTAGCCAGAGAGCTCC
CAGGCTCAGATCTGGTCTAACCAGAGAGACCCAGTACAAGCAAAAAGCAGATCTTGTCTTCGTTGGGAGT
GAATTAGCCCTTCCAGTCCCCCCTTTTCTTTTAAAAAGTGGCTAAGATCTACAGCTGCCTTGTAAGTCAT
TGGTCTTAAAGGATCTCAGGCGGGGAGGCGGCCCAAAGGGAGATCCGACTCGTCTGAGGGCGAAGGCGAA
GACGCGGAAGAGGCCGCAGAGCCGGCAGCAGGCCGCGGGAAGGAAGGTCCGCTGGATTGAGGGCCGAAGG
GACGTAGCAGAAGGACGTCCCGCGCAGAATCCAGGTGGCAACACAGGCGAGCAGCCAAGGAAAGGACGAT
GATTTCCCCGACAACACCACGGAATTGTCAGTGCCCAACAGCCGAGCCCCTGTCCAGCAGCGGGCAAGGC
AGGCGGCGATGAGTTCCGCCGTGGCAATAGGGAGGGGGAAAGCGAAAGTCCCGGAAAGGAGCTGACAGGT
GGTGGCAATGCCCCAACCAGTGGGGGTTGCGTCAGCAAACACAGTGCACACCACGCCACGTTGCCTGACA
ACGGGCCACAACTCCTCATAAAGAGACAGCAACCAGGATTTATACAAGGAGGAGAAAATGAAAGCCATAC
GGGAAGCAATAGCATGATACAAAGGCATTAAAGCAGCGTATCCACATAGCGTAAAAGGAGCAACATAGTT
AAGAATACCAGTCAATCTTTCACAAATTTTGTAATCCAGAGGTTGATTAGGATCTATCGATGCATAGACA
TGATAAGATACATTGATGAGTTTGGACAAACCACAACTAGAATGCAGTGAAAAAAATGCTTTATTTGTGA
AATTTGTGATGCTATTGCTTTATTTGTAACCATTATAAGCTGCAATAAACAAGTTTCGAGGTCGAGTGTC
AGTCCTGCTCCTCGGCCACGAAGTGCTTAGCCCTCCCACACATAACCAGAGGGCAGCAATTCACGAATCC
CAACTGCCGTCGGCTGTCCATCACTGTCCTTCACTATGGCTTTGATCCCAGGATGCAGATCGAGAAGCAC
CTGTCGGCACCGTCCGCAGGGGCTCAAGATGCCCCTGTTCTCATTTCCGATCGCGACGATACAAGTCAGG
TTGCCAGCTGCCGCAGCAGCAGCAGTGCCCAGCACCACGAGTTCTGCACAAGGTCCCCCAGTAAAATGAT
ATACATTGACACCAGTGAAGATGCGGCCGTCGCTAGAGAGAGCTGCGCTGGCGACGCTGTAGTCTTCAGA
GATGGGGATGCTGTTGATTGTAGCCGTTGCTCTTTCAATGAGGGTGGATTCTTCTTGAGACAAAGGCTTG
GCCATGGTTTAATTAATGGGCTGCAGGTCGAAAGGCCCGGAGATGAGGAAGAGGAGAACAGCGCGGCAGA
CGTGCGCTTTTGAAGCGTGCAGAATGCCGGGCCTCCGGAGGACCTTCGGGCGCCCGCCCCGCCCCTGAGC
CCG
